>Addgene plasmid #16001 | pcDNA3 HA PKB AAA | addgene partial sequence | sequence record 22364 | CMV-F 5'-CGCAAATGGGCGGTAGGCGTG-3'
AGCTCTCTGGCTAACTAGAGAACCCACTGCTTACTGGCTTATCGAAATTAATACGACTCACTATAGGGAG
ACCCAAGCTTGGTACCGAGCTCGGATCCACTAGTAACGGCCGCCAGTGTGCTGGAATTCTGCAGATAATT
CGGCTAGACCACCATGTACCCATACGATGTTCCAGATTACGCAAGCTTGGGTGGTCCCATGGACGACGTG
GCCATCGTGAAGGAGGGCTGGCTGCACAAGCGAGGTGAGTACATCAAGACGTGGCGGCCGCGTTACTTCC
TCCTGAAGAACGATGGCACGTTCATTGGCTACAAGGAGCGGCCGCAGGACCTGGAGCAGCGTGAGTCGCC
CCTCAACAACTTCTCCGTGGCCCAATGCCAGCTGATGAAGACGGAGCGGCCGCGGCCCAACACCTTCATC
ATCCGCTGCCTGCAGTGGACCACGGTCATCGAGCGCACGTTCCACGTGGAGACGCCCGAGGAAGCGGGAG
GAGTGGACCACCGCCATCCAGACGGTGGCCGACGGGCTCAAGAGGCAGGAGGAGGAGACGATGGACTTCC
GGTCGGGCTCACCCGGCGAGAACTCGGGGGCCGAGGAGATGGAGGTGTCGCTGGCCAAGCCCAAGCACCG
CGTGACCATGAATGAGTTTGAGTACCTGAAGCTGCTGGGCAAAGGCACCTTTCGGGAAGGTGATCCTGGT
GGAAGGAGAAGGCCACA
