[The description below was written by a language model from this plasmid's Addgene catalogue record.]
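Description:
pcDNA3 HA PKB AAA is a mammalian expression plasmid built on the Invitrogen pcDNA3 backbone (about 5.4 kb without insert). It carries a roughly 1.5 kb cDNA for bovine Akt1, also known as protein kinase B (PKB). The plasmid is maintained in E. coli as a high-copy plasmid under ampicillin selection. Its neomycin resistance marker allows G418 selection of transfected mammalian cells, so it can be used for stable lines as well as transient transfection. The insert sits between EcoRI and XhoI sites, both preserved. The record does not name the promoter, but pcDNA3 drives its inserts from the CMV immediate-early promoter, and the listed CMV forward sequencing primer is consistent with that arrangement. No feature table is provided, so other backbone elements cannot be confirmed here.

The encoded protein carries an N-terminal HA epitope tag, which allows detection or immunoprecipitation separately from endogenous Akt. The "AAA" in the name refers to three alanine substitutions: K179A, T308A and S473A. From general knowledge of Akt, K179 is the ATP-binding lysine of the kinase domain. T308 in the activation loop and S473 in the C-terminal hydrophobic motif are the two regulatory phosphorylation sites needed for full activation. Mutating all three should give a kinase that is catalytically inactive and cannot be activated by phosphorylation. Mutants of this type are commonly used as kinase-dead controls or dominant-interfering forms in studies of PI3K/Akt signalling, although the record does not state a specific intended use. Part of the plasmid was derived from a construct made in another laboratory.
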