Addgene plasmid #16001: pcDNA3 HA PKB AAA
Depositing lab: Morris Birnbaum. Depositing organization: University of Pennsylvania.
Backbone
  Vector backbone: pcDNA3
  Backbone manufacturer: Invitrogen
  Backbone size w/o insert (bp): 5400
  Vector type: Mammalian Expression
  Selectable markers: Neomycin (select with G418)
Growth in bacteria
  Bacterial resistance: Ampicillin, 100 μg/mL
  Growth temperature: 37°C
  Growth strain: DH5alpha
  Copy number: High Copy
Gene/Insert
  Gene/Insert name: Akt1 (alt name: PKB)
  Species: B. taurus (bovine)
  Insert size (bp): 1500
  Mutation: K179A, T308A, S473A
  Entrez Gene: AKT1 (a.k.a. BOS_20453)
  Tag / fusion protein: HA (N terminal on insert)
  Cloning method: Restriction Enzyme; 5′ cloning site EcoRI (not destroyed); 3′ cloning site XhoI (not destroyed)
  Sequencing primers: 5′ CMV-F
Resource information
  A portion of this plasmid was derived from a plasmid made by: Jim Woodgett, Ontario Cancer Institute
Terms and licenses: Academic/Nonprofit Terms; Industry Terms: Not Available to Industry
How to cite: pcDNA3 HA PKB AAA was a gift from Morris Birnbaum (Addgene plasmid # 16001 ; http://n2t.net/addgene:16001 ; RRID:Addgene_16001)
